Addgene plasmid #240427: FRB-GFP-GCN4-ppKin14
Purpose: -end oriented kinesin for rapalog induced pulling experiments.
Depositing lab: Anna Akhmanova. Publication: Self-assembly of pericentriolar material in interphase cells lacking centrioles. Chen F, Wu J, Iwanski MK, Jurriens D, Sandron A, Pasolli M, Puma G, Kromhout JZ, Yang C, Nijenhuis W, Kapitein LC, Berger F, Akhmanova A. Elife. 2022 Jul 5;11:e77892. doi: 10.7554/eLife.77892. PubMed 35787744.
Backbone
  Vector backbone: pB80
  Vector type: Mammalian Expression
Growth in bacteria
  Bacterial resistance: Ampicillin, 100 μg/mL
  Growth temperature: 37°C
  Growth strain: DH5alpha
  Copy number: Unknown
Gene/Insert
  Gene/Insert name: ppKin14Vib (alt name: KIN-14I)
  Species: Physcomitrium patens
  Mutation: deleted amino acids 1-850
  GenBank ID: XM_024528907.2
  Tag / fusion protein: FRB (N terminal on insert); GFP (N terminal on insert); GCN4 (N terminal on insert)
Terms and licenses: Academic/Nonprofit Terms; Industry Terms: Not Available to Industry
Depositor comments: Please visit https://doi.org/10.1101/2024.11.21.624725 for bioRxiv preprint.
How to cite: FRB-GFP-GCN4-ppKin14 was a gift from Anna Akhmanova (Addgene plasmid # 240427 ; http://n2t.net/addgene:240427 ; RRID:Addgene_240427)
