[The description below was written by a language model from this plasmid's Addgene catalogue record and pLannotate feature annotations shown in this document.]
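Description:
FRB-GFP-GCN4-ppKin14 is a mammalian expression plasmid built on the pB80 backbone that encodes an engineered minus-end-directed kinesin for chemically induced organelle or structure pulling experiments. It is propagated in E. coli through a high-copy ColE1/pUC-type origin and selected with ampicillin via the β-lactamase gene. The backbone also carries small remnants of lac, rop, bom and lacZα sequences that have no evident role in the construct's function. Expression in mammalian cells is driven by a chicken β-actin promoter followed by a chimeric chicken β-actin/rabbit β-globin intron. No upstream enhancer is annotated, although a sizeable stretch before the promoter is unannotated. Transcripts terminate at an SV40 polyadenylation signal.

The open reading frame begins with FRB, annotated as the T2098L variant that binds rapamycin analogues such as AP21967, followed by EGFP for visualisation. An attB1 Gateway site lies after EGFP. According to the record, a GCN4 sequence comes next; this is not annotated in the feature table but presumably occupies the gap before the motor, and GCN4 is commonly used as a coiled-coil oligomerisation domain. The C-terminal portion is ppKin14VIb (KIN-14I) from the moss Physcomitrium patens with amino acids 1–850 deleted, leaving a truncated C-terminal part. The annotation software labels this region as a fragment of the related Arabidopsis KIN14E/KCBP, which reflects homology rather than the actual source.

On addition of rapalog, the FRB module heterodimerises with an FKBP-tagged partner supplied separately. This recruits the kinesin to a chosen cargo so that it is pulled toward microtubule minus ends while the motor is tracked by green fluorescence.
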