Features (pLannotate 1.2.2; 18 found; start..end, strand, type, name):
   1035..1313    +  CDS            FRB*: T2098L mutant of FKBP-rapamycin binding domain of human FRAP binds synthetic ligands such as AP21967
   1416..2132    +  CDS            EGFP: EGFP is a basic (constitutively fluorescent) green fluorescent protein published in 1996, derived from Aequorea victoria. It is reported to be a rapidly-maturing weak dimer with moderate acid sensitivity.
   2142..2166    +  protein_bind   attB1: mutant version of attB; recombination site for the Gateway® BP reaction BP Clonase™
   2301..3689    +  CDS            KIN14E (fragment): KN14E_ARATH - Also known as KCBP From Arabidopsis thaliana (Mouse-ear cress).
   3735..3820    +  CDS            large T antigen (fragment): large T antigen from SV40 (simian virus 40)
   3843..3977    +  polyA_signal   SV40 poly(A) signal: SV40 polyadenylation signal
   4015..4031    -  protein_bind   lac operator: The lac repressor binds to the lac operator to inhibit transcription in E. coli. This inhibition can be relieved by adding lactose or isopropyl-β-D-thiogalactopyranoside (IPTG). lac repressor encoded by lacI
   4039..4069    -  promoter       lac promoter: promoter for the E. coli lac operon
   4084..4105    -  protein_bind   CAP binding site: CAP binding activates transcription in the presence of cAMP. E. coli catabolite activator protein
   4118..4210    -  CDS            lacI (fragment): lac repressor; lacI; The lac repressor binds to the lac operator to inhibit transcription in E. coli. This inhibition can be relieved by adding lactose or isopropyl-β-D-thiogalactopyranoside (IPTG).
   4393..4981    -  rep_origin     ori: high-copy-number ColE1/pMB1/pBR322/pUC origin of replication
   5152..6012    -  CDS            AmpR: β-lactamase; bla; confers resistance to ampicillin, carbenicillin, and related antibiotics
   6013..6117    -  promoter       AmpR promoter: bla
   6212..6247    +  CDS            rop (fragment): Rop protein, which maintains plasmids at low copy number; rop
   6349..6448    +  misc_feature   bom (fragment): basis of mobility region from pBR322
   6454..6608    -  CDS            lacZα (fragment): LacZα fragment of β-galactosidase; lacZ fragment
   8408..8682    +  promoter       chicken β-actin promoter: No description available
   8683..968     +  intron         chimeric intron (across the origin): chimera between introns from chicken β-actin and rabbit β-globin
>Addgene plasmid #240427 | FRB-GFP-GCN4-ppKin14 | addgene full sequence | sequence record 481494 | Addgene NGS Result
AGTCGCTGCGCGCTGCCTTCGCCCCGTGCCCCGCTCCGCCGCCGCCTCGCGCCGCCCGCCCCGGCTCTGA
CTGACCGCGTTACTCCCACAGGTGAGCGGGCGGGACGGCCCTTCTCCTCCGGGCTGTAATTAGCGCTTGG
TTTAATGACGGCTCGTTTCTTTTCTGTGGCTGCGTGAAAGCCTTAAAGGGCTCCGGGAGGGCCCTTTGTG
CGGGGGGGAGCGGCTCGGGGGGTGCGTGCGTGTGTGTGTGCGTGGGGAGCGCCGCGTGCGGCTCCGCGCT
GCCCGGCGGCTGTGAGCGCTGCGGGCGCGGCGCGGGGCTTTGTGCGCTCCGCAGTGTGCGCGAGGGGAGC
GCGGCCGGGGGCGGTGCCCCGCGGTGCGGGGGGGGCTGCGAGGGGAACAAAGGCTGCGTGCGGGGTGTGT
GCGTGGGGGGGTGAGCAGGGGGTGTGGGCGCGGCGGTCGGGCTGTAACCCCCCCCTGCACCCCCCTCCCC
GAGTTGCTGAGCACGGCCCGGCTTCGGGTGCGGGGCTCCGTGCGGGGCGTGGCGCGGGGCTCGCCGTGCC
GGGCGGGGGGTGGCGGCAGGTGGGGGTGCCGGGCGGGGCGGGGCCGCCTCGGGCCGGGGAGGGCTCGGGG
GAGGGGCGCGGCGGCCCCCGGAGCGCCGGCGGCTGTCGAGGCGCGGCGAGCCGCAGCCATTGCCTTTTAT
GGTAATCGTGCGAGAGGGCGCAGGGACTTCCTTTGTCCCAAATCTGTGCGGAGCCGAAATCTGGGAGGCG
CCGCCGCACCCCCTCTAGCGGGCGCGGGGCGAAGCGGTGCGGCGCCGGCAGGAAGGAAATGGGCGGGGAG
GGCCTTCGTGCGTCGCCGCGCCGCCGTCCCCTTCTCCATCTCCAGCCTCGGGGCTGTCCGCAGGGGGACG
GCTGCCTTCGGGGGGGACGGGGCAGGGCGGGGTTCGGCTTCTGGCGTGTGACCGGCGGGGTTTATATCTT
CCCTTCTCTGTTCCTCCGCAGCCCCCAAGCTAGGCAATTGGGCGCGCCACCATGATCCTCTGGCATGAGA
TGTGGCATGAAGGCCTGGAAGAGGCATCTCGTTTGTACTTTGGGGAAAGGAACGTGAAAGGCATGTTTGA
GGTGCTGGAGCCCTTGCATGCTATGATGGAACGGGGCCCCCAGACTCTGAAGGAAACATCCTTTAATCAG
GCCTATGGTCGAGATTTAATGGAGGCCCAAGAGTGGTGCAGGAAGTACATGAAATCAGGGAATGTCAAGG
ACCTCCTCCAAGCCTGGGACCTCTATTATCATGTGTTCCGACGAATCTCAAAGCAATTGTCTAGAGGTGG
CGGGGGCAGTGGGGGAGGGGGAAGTGGAGGCGGCGGTTCTGGCGGGGGAGGCTCCGGTGGCGGGGGGAGC
GGGGGTGGGAGTAAGCTTGTGAGCAAGGGCGAGGAGCTGTTCACCGGGGTGGTGCCCATCCTGGTCGAGC
TGGACGGCGACGTAAACGGCCACAAGTTCAGCGTGTCCGGCGAGGGCGAGGGCGATGCCACCTACGGCAA
GCTGACCCTGAAGTTCATCTGCACCACCGGCAAGCTGCCCGTGCCCTGGCCCACCCTCGTGACCACCCTG
ACCTACGGCGTGCAGTGCTTCAGCCGCTACCCCGACCACATGAAGCAGCACGACTTCTTCAAGTCCGCCA
TGCCCGAAGGCTACGTCCAGGAGCGCACCATCTTCTTCAAGGACGACGGCAACTACAAGACCCGCGCCGA
GGTGAAGTTCGAGGGCGACACCCTGGTGAACCGCATCGAGCTGAAGGGCATCGACTTCAAGGAGGACGGC
AACATCCTGGGGCACAAGCTGGAGTACAACTACAACAGCCACAACGTCTATATCATGGCCGACAAGCAGA
AGAACGGCATCAAGGTGAACTTCAAGATCCGCCACAACATCGAGGACGGCAGCGTGCAGCTCGCCGACCA
CTACCAGCAGAACACCCCCATCGGCGACGGCCCCGTGCTGCTGCCCGACAACCACTACCTGAGCACCCAG
TCCGCCCTGAGCAAAGACCCCAACGAGAAGCGCGATCACATGGTCCTGCTGGAGTTCGTGACCGCCGCCG
GGATCACTCTCGGCATGGACGAGCTGTACAAGCACCGGTATACAAGTTTGTACAAAAAAGCAGGCTCCGC
TATTGAAGACAAGTTGGAAGAAATACTTTCGAAATTGTACCACATTGAAAATGAGTTGGCCAGAATTAAG
AAATTATTGGGCGAAATTGGTGGAGGTAGTGGTGGAGGTAGTGCGGCCGCCAGAGATGATTTGAGGGGAC
GACTTGTAACTCTCGAGAAGAAATTAGCAGAGCGTACCCAAGATTTGAGTCTTGCAGAGTCTACTTTGGC
AACTCGTGAGGGTGAATTCGAATCCCTGCAAAGCAATCTAATGGAGCTTAATGAGCTCCGGGAGATGAAG
GAGGATATCGACAGAAAGAATGAGCAAACAGCAGCTATATTGAAGCGACAAGCAGACCAGATAACTGAAT
TAGAAACTCTTTATAGGGAAGAACAAGTCCTTCGAAAACGATACTTCAACATGATGGAAGACATGAAAGG
TAAGATCAGGGTATATGCTCGGTGGAGACCCCTAAGTAGTAAGGAGGTCAAAGAGCGGCAACAAAACGTG
TTGATAGCACCTGATGAATTCACCATCGAACATCCTTGGAAAGACGACAAACCCAAACAACATCAATTTG
ATCACGTTTTCGACCACCATGCGACCCAAGAAGAGGTCTTTGAGGATACAAAGTATTTGGTCCAATCAGC
AATTGACGGATACAATGTCTGTATATTTGCATACGGGCAAACTGGGTCAGGCAAAACGTTTACGATTTAC
GGTTCTGACAACAACCCAGGTCTAACTCCACGAGCTACCAAAGAACTTTTTGGCTATCTTAAGCGAGACG
CCAATAAGTTTTCGTTTGCTCTGAAGGTTTACATGCTTGAAATATATCAAGATTCGCTCATCGATCTGCT
TCTACCAAAGAGTGCTGCAAAGCCACGAAAGCTTGAGATTAAGAAGGACTCCAAGGGAATGGTTGTCGTA
GAGAATGCAACTCTACTGCCGATTGCATCCCATGATGAACTGCAAGCCATTGTTCATAAGGGTCTGGAGA
GACGACATGTTTCGGGCACCCACATGAATGCGGAGAGTTCACGGTCACACCTCATTCTATCAGTAATCGT
TGAAAGCACCAACCGACAGTCTCAAGTTCTTGTGAAGGGCAAGCTGAGTTTTGTGGATCTTGCGGGCTCT
GAAAGAGTGAAGAAATCTGGATCCAGTGGTGAACAACTGAAAGAGGCCCAAAGCATTAATAAATCTTTGT
CAGCACTAGGTGATGTCATTAGCGCCCTTGCAACAGAGGAGCAGCATATTCCTTACCGTAACCACAAGCT
AACAATGCTTATGAGCGATTCTCTCGGTGGAAATGCGAAGACCCTCATGTTTGTAAATATCTCACCAGCA
GAGTCTAATCTGGACGAGACCCATAATTCACTCTGCTATGCCACAAGGGTAAGATCCATCATCAATGAGG
CCAGTAAAAATACTACAACGAAAGAGATACTGCGACTGAAGAAACAAATCGCGTACTGGAAGGAGCAAGC
GGGCAGGATGGGAGGGTCCGAGGATCTGGAAGAGGTTATGGATGATCGTGGAATCAAAACTGCAGATTAA
ACGCGTACCGGTCCTAGATAAGTAATGATCATAATCAGCCATATCACATCTGTAGAGGTTTTACTTGCTT
TAAAAAACCTCCCACACCTCCCCCTGAACCTGAAACATAAAATGAATGCAATTGTTGTTGTTAACTTGTT
TATTGCAGCTTATAATGGTTACAAATAAAGCAATAGCATCACAAATTTCACAAATAAAGCATTTTTTTCA
CTGCATTCTAGTTGTGGTTTGTCCAAACTCATCAATGTATCTTATCATGTCTGGATCAATTCGTAATCAT
GTCATAGCTGTTTCCTGTGTGAAATTGTTATCCGCTCACAATTCCACACAACATACGAGCCGGAAGCATA
AAGTGTAAAGCCTGGGGTGCCTAATGAGTGAGCTAACTCACATTAATTGCGTTGCGCTCACTGCCCGCTT
TCCAGTCGGGAAACCTGTCGTGCCAGCTGCATTAATGAATCGGCCAACGCGCGGGGAGAGGCGGTTTGCG
TATTGGGCGCTCTTCCGCTTCCTCGCTCACTGACTCGCTGCGCTCGGTCGTTCGGCTGCGGCGAGCGGTA
TCAGCTCACTCAAAGGCGGTAATACGGTTATCCACAGAATCAGGGGATAACGCAGGAAAGAACATGTGAG
CAAAAGGCCAGCAAAAGGCCAGGAACCGTAAAAAGGCCGCGTTGCTGGCGTTTTTCCATAGGCTCCGCCC
CCCTGACGAGCATCACAAAAATCGACGCTCAAGTCAGAGGTGGCGAAACCCGACAGGACTATAAAGATAC
CAGGCGTTTCCCCCTGGAAGCTCCCTCGTGCGCTCTCCTGTTCCGACCCTGCCGCTTACCGGATACCTGT
CCGCCTTTCTCCCTTCGGGAAGCGTGGCGCTTTCTCATAGCTCACGCTGTAGGTATCTCAGTTCGGTGTA
GGTCGTTCGCTCCAAGCTGGGCTGTGTGCACGAACCCCCCGTTCAGCCCGACCGCTGCGCCTTATCCGGT
AACTATCGTCTTGAGTCCAACCCGGTAAGACACGACTTATCGCCACTGGCAGCAGCCACTGGTAACAGGA
TTAGCAGAGCGAGGTATGTAGGCGGTGCTACAGAGTTCTTGAAGTGGTGGCCTAACTACGGCTACACTAG
AAGAACAGTATTTGGTATCTGCGCTCTGCTGAAGCCAGTTACCTTCGGAAAAAGAGTTGGTAGCTCTTGA
TCCGGCAAACAAACCACCGCTGGTAGCGGTGGTTTTTTTGTTTGCAAGCAGCAGATTACGCGCAGAAAAA
AAGGATCTCAAGAAGATCCTTTGATCTTTTCTACGGGGTCTGACGCTCAGTGGAACGAAAACTCACGTTA
AGGGATTTTGGTCATGAGATTATCAAAAAGGATCTTCACCTAGATCCTTTTAAATTAAAAATGAAGTTTT
AAATCAATCTAAAGTATATATGAGTAAACTTGGTCTGACAGTTACCAATGCTTAATCAGTGAGGCACCTA
TCTCAGCGATCTGTCTATTTCGTTCATCCATAGTTGCCTGACTCCCCGTCGTGTAGATAACTACGATACG
GGAGGGCTTACCATCTGGCCCCAGTGCTGCAATGATACCGCGAGACCCACGCTCACCGGCTCCAGATTTA
TCAGCAATAAACCAGCCAGCCGGAAGGGCCGAGCGCAGAAGTGGTCCTGCAACTTTATCCGCCTCCATCC
AGTCTATTAATTGTTGCCGGGAAGCTAGAGTAAGTAGTTCGCCAGTTAATAGTTTGCGCAACGTTGTTGC
CATTGCTACAGGCATCGTGGTGTCACGCTCGTCGTTTGGTATGGCTTCATTCAGCTCCGGTTCCCAACGA
TCAAGGCGAGTTACATGATCCCCCATGTTGTGCAAAAAAGCGGTTAGCTCCTTCGGTCCTCCGATCGTTG
TCAGAAGTAAGTTGGCCGCAGTGTTATCACTCATGGTTATGGCAGCACTGCATAATTCTCTTACTGTCAT
GCCATCCGTAAGATGCTTTTCTGTGACTGGTGAGTACTCAACCAAGTCATTCTGAGAATAGTGTATGCGG
CGACCGAGTTGCTCTTGCCCGGCGTCAATACGGGATAATACCGCGCCACATAGCAGAACTTTAAAAGTGC
TCATCATTGGAAAACGTTCTTCGGGGCGAAAACTCTCAAGGATCTTACCGCTGTTGAGATCCAGTTCGAT
GTAACCCACTCGTGCACCCAACTGATCTTCAGCATCTTTTACTTTCACCAGCGTTTCTGGGTGAGCAAAA
ACAGGAAGGCAAAATGCCGCAAAAAAGGGAATAAGGGCGACACGGAAATGTTGAATACTCATACTCTTCC
TTTTTCAATATTATTGAAGCATTTATCAGGGTTATTGTCTCATGAGCGGATACATATTTGAATGTATTTA
GAAAAATAAACAAATAGGGGTTCCGCGCACATTTCCCCGAAAAGTGCCACCTGACGTCTAAGAAACCATT
ATTATCATGACATTAACCTATAAAAATAGGCGTATCACGAGGCCCTTTCGTCTCGCGCGTTTCGGTGATG
ACGGTGAAAACCTCTGACACATGCAGCTCCCGGAGACGGTCACAGCTTGTCTGTAAGCGGATGCCGGGAG
CAGACAAGCCCGTCAGGGCGCGTCAGCGGGTGTTGGCGGGTGTCGGGGCTGGCTTAACTATGCGGCATCA
GAGCAGATTGTACTGAGAGTGCACCATATGCGGTGTGAAATACCGCACAGATGCGTAAGGAGAAAATACC
GCATCAGGCGCCATTCGCCATTCAGGCTGCGCAACTGTTGGGAAGGGCGATCGGTGCGGGCCTCTTCGCT
ATTACGCCAGCTGGCGAAAGGGGGATGTGCTGCAAGGCGATTAAGTTGGGTAACGCCAGGGTTTTCCCAG
TCACGACGTTGTAAAACGACGGCCAGTGCCAAGTTGGGATCTTTGCATTGGCCCACGGCTCTCAGGATGG
GGATGCTCCCCTTCAGCACCCGGTTCCCCTTGGAAACTGATGGTCCTGGCTCTGTGGCATGGCAGTGGCA
CTGTGAGGAGCCCCCTACCAGCAGCACACAGTGGGGTTGGCACTGCCACGCTCCGGATGCCGCGCTCTGA
TCCAACCCCATAATCAAGGGAACCCGAATTGCCCCATCATTGCCCCCACCACCCCCATCCTGCCGGGCCC
TCACACCCCACGCTGCCTTCTGGTGACATTCCCCAGCCCAAACCCACGGCTTCATGGCTACCGCGGGGCA
TTTCCCATTGCCGCCCCATTATCAGCTCTGCACACCTCCCGCTGTACCCATGCCTCGTGGCTGCCCTTCT
TTGACGTATAATCTTCTAATTAATACCCGGCCTTGTCAAAGTGGAGCACAAACGTTAATTAATTCCCCAG
CAGGCAGGTAATTAACAGTGTGACTCCCTTTTTGCTGCGAGTGGGGCTGATACAGAGAGATGTGGCACTA
TGGAGCCCACGGGGTCCTGGCACTGGGTGCCCACGGAGGTCCCCATGTGCTGCAGTGTCACCGCCTCCGA
GGAGACAGTATTGTCCCTGCGGTGTCCCTGCAGCTCAGCTCTGTCCACAGGGCCACCTCCAGTTTGGAGG
GGACACAATGCAGCCCCGATGCAACCCATCCTCGCAGCATCCCAGGGACAAAGACCCCACTGCAAGACCG
CACACAGGGCTGGGTCCCGCTCCCCTAATATCTACAGTGCTTCTTGCATGGCCCCTTAATCAATGCAGTT
AATCAGCATGCGCTCATGCACCGCTCTGGAGCTGCAAAGCCCCTCGCAGCGCTGCTCACCAACACCGCGC
ACCGCCCCGGCCCAGCCTGCAGCACGCGCTGCAAACAGGAAAGAAACAAAATATTGCCCAAATGTAGGCA
AAGGCATTCGGCTGCCTTGACCTCCGCCGGGCCGGGCCCTGCCTGACTCAGCTCCTTACTCAGCGCTCGC
TTCCTCCCTCCGGCTGCCACCGCCGCAGCGCACACCCTGACAAAGAGTGGCCCTTAACGGGCTCTGAGGT
GCACCCAGCAGTGCACTCAGCAGTCCAAGGGCCGGCCTGGAGGTTTGCACCGCTACGTGCTGACATTAGC
ATTGAACTTGGCCCTGGGTAGTGCTGCAGGCCGGGCGGGGTGGGTGTAGAGAGTGCAGCGCGCGTTGCAC
CCGGTGCCCCTTCCCCTCCCTTGCATCCCAGCAGGCTGCACCCCAGCACCAGGCCCGTGCATGCATGCTC
CTGGTGTTATTGCAGCCTGGTGCATGCATGCGTCTTGATGGTGCAGCGCTGTGCATGCATCCTCCTTGGT
GTGTAGCAGTCTAGTGCATGCATACCCCTCGGTGTTATTGCTGCTCTGTGCACGCACGCTCATTGTATCA
CTTCATCCCAGTGCATGCACTCACACTGGAGCGATTGCTGCTCGGTGCACGCACACTCATTGTATCACTG
CAGCTCAGTGGCTGCACGCACACCGGTGTTATTGCTGCTCGGTGCGTGCATGCACATCAGTGTCGCTGCA
GCTCAGTGCATGCACGCTCATTGCCCATCGCTATCCCTGCCTCTCCTGCTGGCGCTCCCCGGGAGGTGAC
TTCAAGGGGACCGCAGGACCACCTCGGGGGTGGGGGGAGGGCTGCACACGCGGACCCCGCTCCCCCTCCC
CAACAAAGCACTGTGGAATCAAAAAGGGGGGAGGGGGGATGGAGGGGCGCGTCACACCCCCGCCCCACAC
CCTCACCTCGAGGTGAGCCCCACGTTCTGCTTCACTCTCCCCATCTCCCCCCCCTCCCCACCCCCAATTT
TGTATTTATTTATTTTTTAATTATTTTGTGCAGCGATGGGGGCGGGGGGGGGGGGGCGCGCGCCAGGCGG
GGCGGGGCGGGGCGAGGGGCGGGGCGGGGCGAGGCGGAGAGGTGCGGCGGCAGCCAATCAGAGCGGCGCG
CTCCGAAAGTTTCCTTTTATGGCGAGGCGGCGGCGGCGGCGGCCCTATAAAAAGCGAAGCGCGCGGCGGG
CGGG
